Addgene plasmid #55086: mCherry-miniSOG-C-Src-7
Purpose: Localization: Membrane/Vesicles, Excitation: 448 / 473, Emission: 500 / 528
Depositing lab: Michael Davidson. Depositing organization: Florida State University, Tallahassee. Publication: A genetically encoded tag for correlated light and electron microscopy of intact cells, tissues, and organisms. Shu X, Lev-Ram V, Deerinck TJ, Qi Y, Ramko EB, Davidson MW, Jin Y, Ellisman MH, Tsien RY. PLoS Biol. 2011 Apr;9(4):e1001041. doi: 10.1371/journal.pbio.1001041. Epub 2011 Apr 5. PubMed 21483721.
Backbone
  Vector backbone: mCherry-miniSOG
  Backbone size w/o insert (bp): 5500
  Vector type: Mammalian Expression
  Selectable markers: Neomycin (select with G418)
Growth in bacteria
  Bacterial resistance: Kanamycin, 50 μg/mL
  Growth temperature: 37°C
  Growth strain: DH5alpha
  Copy number: High Copy
Gene/Insert
  Gene/Insert name: C-Src (alt name: XM_001232484.1)
  Species: G. gallus (chicken)
  Promoter: CMV
  Tag / fusion protein: mCherry-miniSOG (C terminal on backbone)
  Cloning method: Unknown
  Sequencing primers: 5′ CMV-F; 3′ SV40pA-R
Terms and licenses: Academic/Nonprofit Terms; Industry Terms: Not Available to Industry
Depositor comments: . Excitation = 448 / 473; Emission = 500 / 528
How to cite: mCherry-miniSOG-C-Src-7 was a gift from Michael Davidson (Addgene plasmid # 55086 ; http://n2t.net/addgene:55086 ; RRID:Addgene_55086)
