[The description below was written by a language model from this plasmid's Addgene catalogue record.]
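Description:
mCherry-miniSOG-C-Src-7 is a mammalian expression plasmid built on an mCherry-miniSOG backbone of about 5.5 kb without the insert. It is maintained in bacteria as a high-copy plasmid under kanamycin selection, and it carries a neomycin resistance marker that allows G418 selection of transfected mammalian cells. The record includes no feature table, so the origin of replication and other backbone elements are not itemised. The listed sequencing primers indicate that the expression cassette lies between a CMV promoter and an SV40 polyadenylation signal.

The insert is chicken (Gallus gallus) c-Src, expressed from the CMV promoter as a fusion with mCherry-miniSOG, which the record places at the C terminus of the Src sequence. The record does not say whether the full-length kinase or only a portion of it is present, nor what the "7" in the name refers to. It may denote a linker length, but this is not recorded. The stated localization is membrane and vesicles, consistent with Src's normal association with cellular membranes.

mCherry is a red fluorescent protein. miniSOG is a small flavin-binding tag that fluoresces green and generates singlet oxygen on blue-light illumination, which can drive local diaminobenzidine polymerisation to give electron microscopy contrast. The listed excitation (448/473 nm) and emission (500/528 nm) peaks correspond to miniSOG rather than mCherry. The associated publication describes a genetically encoded tag for correlated light and electron microscopy, so the construct is best read as a membrane and vesicle localization marker for imaging the same structures by fluorescence and by electron microscopy.
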