>Addgene plasmid #55086 | mCherry-miniSOG-C-Src-7 | addgene partial sequence | sequence record 104949 | mCherry-F 5'-ccccgtaatgcagaagaaga-3'
CCGAGGACGGCGCCCTGAAGGGCGAGATCAAGCAGAGGCTGAAGCTGAAGGACGGCGGCCACTACGACGC
TGAGGTCAAGACCACCTACAAGGCCAAGAAGCCCGTGCAGCTGCCCGGCGCCTACAACGTCAACATCAAG
TTGGACATCACCTCCCACAACGAGGACTACACCATCGTGGAACAGTACGAACGCGCCGAGGGCCGCCACT
CCACCGGCGGCATGGACGAGCTGTACAAGGGCGGCATGGAGAAGAGCTTCGTGATCACCGACCCCCGCCT
GCCCGACAACCCCATCATCTTCGCCAGCGACGGCTTCCTGGAGCTGACCGAGTACAGCAGAGAGGAGATC
CTGGGCCGCAACGGCCGCTTCCTGCAGGGCCCCGAGACCGACCAGGCCACCGTGCAGAAGATCCGCGACG
CCATCCGCGACCAGCGCGAGATCACCGTGCAGCTGATCAACTACACCAAGAGCGGCAAGAAGTTCTGGAA
CCTGCTGCACCTGCAGCCCATGCGCGACCAGAAGGGCGAGCTGCAGTACTTCATCGGCGTGCAGCTGGAC
GGCTAAAGCGGCCGCGACTCTAGATCATAATCAGCCATACCACATTTGTAGAGGTTTTACTTGCTTTAAA
AAACCTCCCACACCTCCCCCTGAACCTGAAACATAAAATGAATGCAATTGTTGTTGTTAACTTGTTTATT
GCAGCTTATAATGGTTACAAATAAAGCAATAGCATCACAAATTTCACAAATAAAGCATTTTTTTCACTGC
ATTCTAGTTGTGGTTTGTCCAAACTCATCAATGTATCTTAAGGCGTAAATTGTAAGCGTTAATATTT
