>Addgene plasmid #55086 | mCherry-miniSOG-C-Src-7 | addgene partial sequence | sequence record 106823 | CMV-F 5'-CGCAAATGGGCGGTAGGCGTG-3'
GCAGAGCTGGTTTAGTGAACCGTCAGAATCCGCTAGCGCTACCGGACTCAGATCTCGAGCTCAAGCTTCG
AATTCATGGGGAGCAGCAAGAGCAAGCCCAAGGACCCCAGCCAGCGCCGGCGCAGCCTGGAGCCACCCGA
CAGCACCCACCACGGGGGATTCCCAGCCTCGCAGACCCCCAACAAGACAGCAGCCCCCGACACGCACCGC
ACCCCCAGCCGCTCCTTTGGGACCGTGGCCACCGAGCCCAAGCTCTTCGGGGGCTTCAACACTTCTGACA
CCGTCACGTCGCCGCAGCGTGCCGGGGCACTGGCTGGCGGCGTCACCACTTTCGTGGCTCTCTATGACTA
CGAGTCCCGGACTGAAACGGACTTGTCCTTCAAGAAAGGAGAACGCCTGCAGATTGTCAACAACACGGAA
GGTGACTGGTGGCTGGCTCATTCCCTCACTACAGGACAGACGGGCTACATCCCCAGTAACTATGTCGCGC
CCTCAGACTCCATCCAGGCTGAAGAGTGGTACTTTGGGAAGATCACTCGTCGGGAGTCCGAGCGGCTGCT
GCTCAACCCCGAAAACCCCCGGGGAACCTTCTTGGTCCGGGAGAGCGAGACGACAAAAGGTGCCTATTGC
CTCTCCGTTTCTGACTTTGACAACGCCAAGGGGCTCAATGTGAAGCACTACAAGATCCGCAAGCTGGACA
GCGGCGGCTTCTACATCACCTCACGCACACAGTTCAGCAGCCTGCAGCAGCTGGTGGCCTACTACTCCAA
ACATGCTGATGGCTTGTGC
